Addgene plasmid #147622: pLNHA-C1-HsNot1iso2-del1844-2133_T
Purpose: Mammalian Expression of HsNot1iso2-del1844-2133
Depositing lab: Elisa Izaurralde. Depositing organization: Max Planck Institute for Developmental Biology. Publication: Structure and assembly of the NOT module of the human CCR4-NOT complex. Boland A, Chen Y, Raisch T, Jonas S, Kuzuoglu-Ozturk D, Wohlbold L, Weichenrieder O, Izaurralde E. Nat Struct Mol Biol. 2013 Nov;20(11):1289-97. doi: 10.1038/nsmb.2681. Epub 2013 Oct 13. PubMed 24121232.
Backbone
  Vector backbone: Unknown
  Vector type: Mammalian Expression
Growth in bacteria
  Bacterial resistance: Kanamycin, 50 μg/mL
  Growth temperature: 37°C
  Growth strain: DH5alpha
  Copy number: High Copy
Gene/Insert
  Gene/Insert name: HsNot1iso2-del1844-2133
  Species: H. sapiens (human)
  Mutation: 1 silent mutation compared to the sequence of isoform 1 given by NCBI: NM_016284.4
  Entrez Gene: CNOT1 (a.k.a. AD-005, CDC39, HPE12, NOT1, NOT1H, VIBOS)
  Cloning method: Unknown
Terms and licenses: Academic/Nonprofit Terms; Industry Terms: Not Available to Industry
Depositor comments: Plasmids from this collection were made available to the research community and donated after the lab closed. Please note that the sequence provided by the depositing laboratory may be theoretical/predicted or based on Sanger sequencing results. There may be discrepancies between sequencing results obtained by Addgene and the depositor sequence. If an Addgene verified sequence is not available, please contact before placing your order to request that our lab fully sequence the plasmid.
How to cite: pLNHA-C1-HsNot1iso2-del1844-2133_T was a gift from Elisa Izaurralde (Addgene plasmid # 147622 ; http://n2t.net/addgene:147622 ; RRID:Addgene_147622)
