[The description below was written by a language model from this plasmid's Addgene catalogue record and pLannotate feature annotations shown in this document.]
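Description:
pLNHA-C1-HsNot1iso2-del1844-2133_T is a 10.4 kb mammalian expression plasmid encoding a deletion variant of human CNOT1 (NOT1), the large scaffolding subunit of the CCR4-NOT deadenylase complex. The catalogue lists the backbone as unknown. The feature layout shows a CMV enhancer/promoter upstream of the insert, an SV40 polyadenylation signal downstream, an f1 origin, a high-copy ColE1/pUC origin and a dual-promoter NeoR/KanR cassette. In that cassette a bacterial bla promoter and the SV40 early promoter both drive the Tn5 aminoglycoside phosphotransferase, terminated by the HSV TK poly(A) signal. This gives kanamycin selection in E. coli and, in principle, G418 selection in mammalian cells. Short annotated fragments such as the HIV-1 LTR, ble, large T antigen and bGH poly(A) hits are most likely partial matches to backbone sequence rather than functional elements.

The open reading frame begins with a fragment of the bacteriophage lambda N protein followed by an HA epitope (annotated as a fragment of 3xHA). These are fused N-terminally to the CNOT1 coding sequence, consistent with the "LNHA" in the name. The lambda N peptide is the RNA-binding element commonly used to tether a fusion protein to reporter mRNAs carrying BoxB hairpins, although the record does not state that use explicitly. The HA tag allows detection or immunoprecipitation. The insert is isoform 2 of human NOT1 lacking residues 1844–2133, with one silent change relative to the NCBI isoform 1 reference. A small T7 promoter lies between the CMV promoter and the coding region. The plasmid was deposited with a study of the structure and assembly of the NOT module of the human CCR4-NOT complex, so the deletion presumably serves to test the contribution of this region of NOT1. The depositor sequence may be theoretical or based on Sanger sequencing.
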