Features (pLannotate 1.2.2; 18 found; start..end, strand, type, name):
     61..364     +  enhancer       CMV enhancer: human cytomegalovirus immediate early enhancer
    365..568     +  promoter       CMV promoter: human cytomegalovirus (CMV) immediate early promoter
    564..597     +  LTR            5' LTR (truncated) (fragment): truncated 5' long terminal repeat (LTR) from HIV-1
    613..631     +  promoter       T7 promoter: promoter for bacteriophage T7 RNA polymerase
    665..730     +  CDS            N (fragment): REGN_LAMBD - Experimental evidence at protein level: Swiss-Prot protein existence level 1. Plays a role as a transcriptional antitermination factor that allows the virus to initiate its lytic phase. Activates expression of the delayed viral early genes by modifying host RNA polymerase (RNAP) into a form that is resistant to termination signals. This antitermination function requires the host NusA protein which serves to stabilize the interaction between antitermination protein N and host RNA polymerase. From Escherichia phage lambda (Bacteriophage lambda).
    755..781     +  CDS            3xHA (fragment): three tandem HA epitope tags
    797..7039    +  CDS            CNOT1 (fragment): CNOT1_HUMAN - Also known as CDC39, KIAA1007, NOT1. Experimental evidence at protein level: Swiss-Prot protein existence level 1. Scaffolding component of the CCR4-NOT complex which is one of the major cellular mRNA deadenylases and is linked to various cellular processes including bulk mRNA degradation, miRNA-mediated repression, translational repression during translational initiation and general transcription regulation. Additional complex functions may be a consequence of its influence on mRNA expression. Its scaffolding function implies its interaction with the catalytic complex module and
   7043..7064    +  misc_feature   MCS (fragment): multiple cloning site
   7076..7160    +  CDS            large T antigen (fragment): large T antigen from SV40 (simian virus 40)
   7183..7304    +  polyA_signal   SV40 poly(A) signal: SV40 polyadenylation signal
   7338..7766    -  rep_origin     f1 ori (sequence partly withheld): f1 bacteriophage origin of replication; arrow indicates direction of (+) strand synthesis
   7793..7897    +  promoter       AmpR promoter: bla
   7899..8256    +  promoter       SV40 promoter: SV40 enhancer and early promoter
   8291..9085    +  CDS            NeoR/KanR: aminoglycoside phosphotransferase from Tn5; aph(3')-II (or nptII); confers resistance to neomycin, kanamycin, and G418 (Geneticin®)
   9106..9258    +  CDS            ble (fragment): BLE_KLEPN - Experimental evidence at protein level: Swiss-Prot protein existence level 1. Binding protein with a strong affinity to the bleomycin family of antibiotics. Binds to CL990; an antimitotic-antibiotic compound. From Klebsiella pneumoniae.
   9317..9364    +  polyA_signal   HSV TK poly(A) signal: herpes simplex virus thymidine kinase polyadenylation signal (Cole and Stacy, 1985)
   9455..9471    -  polyA_signal   bGH poly(A) signal (fragment): bovine growth hormone polyadenylation signal
   9693..10281   +  rep_origin     ori: high-copy-number ColE1/pMB1/pBR322/pUC origin of replication
>Addgene plasmid #147622 | pLNHA-C1-HsNot1iso2-del1844-2133_T | depositor full sequence | sequence record 290069 | Full Sequence
TAGTTATTAATAGTAATCAATTACGGGGTCATTAGTTCATAGCCCATATATGGAGTTCCGCGTTACATAA
CTTACGGTAAATGGCCCGCCTGGCTGACCGCCCAACGACCCCCGCCCATTGACGTCAATAATGACGTATG
TTCCCATAGTAACGCCAATAGGGACTTTCCATTGACGTCAATGGGTGGAGTATTTACGGTAAACTGCCCA
CTTGGCAGTACATCAAGTGTATCATATGCCAAGTACGCCCCCTATTGACGTCAATGACGGTAAATGGCCC
GCCTGGCATTATGCCCAGTACATGACCTTATGGGACTTTCCTACTTGGCAGTACATCTACGTATTAGTCA
TCGCTATTACCATGGTGATGCGGTTTTGGCAGTACATCAATGGGCGTGGATAGCGGTTTGACTCACGGGG
ATTTCCAAGTCTCCACCCCATTGACGTCAATGGGAGTTTGTTTTGGCACCAAAATCAACGGGACTTTCCA
AAATGTCGTAACAACTCCGCCCCATTGACGCAAATGGGCGGTAGGCGTGTACGGTGGGAGGTCTATATAA
GCAGAGCTCTCTGGCTAACTAGAGAACCCACTGCTTACTGGCTTATCGAAATTAATACGACTCACTATAG
GGAGACCCAAGCTCTAGCGCTACCGGTCGCCACCATGGACGCACAAACACGACGACGTGAGCGTCGCGCT
GAGAAACAAGCTCAATGGAAAGCTGCAAACGGTGGATCTCCTCCACATATGGCTTACCCATACGATGTTC
CAGATTACGCTCCTCCATCTCGAGCTATGAATCTTGACTCGCTCTCGCTGGCCTTGTCTCAAATCAGCTA
CCTGGTGGACAATTTAACCAAGAAAAATTACCGAGCCAGCCAGCAGGAAATACAGCATATTGTGAATCGG
CACGGTCCTGAGGCAGACAGGCATTTATTACGCTGCCTATTTTCGCATGTGGATTTCAGTGGCGATGGTA
AAAGCAGTGGCAAAGATTTCCATCAGACTCAGTTTCTGATTCAGGAGTGTGCGTTGCTGATTACAAAGCC
AAATTTTATCTCGACGCTGTCCTATGCCATTGATAATCCATTGCACTATCAGAAGAGTTTAAAGCCTGCA
CCCCACTTATTTGCCCAGCTGAGTAAAGTGCTCAAATTAAGCAAAGTACAAGAGGTAATTTTTGGCCTTG
CCCTGTTGAATTCTTCCAGCTCAGATCTTAGAGGTTTCGCTGCCCAGTTTATCAAACAGAAGCTTCCAGA
TCTTCTGCGTTCTTACATTGACGCAGACGTCAGTGGAAATCAAGAAGGTGGCTTCCAAGATATAGCAATA
GAGGTCCTACACCTCCTCCTCTCCCATCTCCTCTTTGGGCAGAAGGGAGCCTTTGGAGTTGGACAAGAAC
AGATAGACGCTTTTCTTAAGACGCTGCGCAGAGATTTTCCCCAAGAACGCTGTCCCGTGGTGCTCGCACC
ACTTTTATACCCTGAAAAACGGGACATTCTAATGGACAGGATCCTGCCTGATTCCGGAGGGGTAGCTAAA
ACCATGATGGAGAGCTCTTTGGCTGATTTCATGCAAGAAGTAGGCTATGGCTTTTGTGCAAGTATTGAAG
AATGTCGCAATATAATCGTGCAGTTTGGTGTTCGGGAGGTCACAGCTGCCCAGGTTGCAAGGGTTTTGGG
AATGATGGCTCGAACTCATTCAGGATTAACAGATGGCATTCCATTACAGAGTATTTCTGCTCCGGGCAGT
GGGATCTGGAGTGATGGGAAAGATAAAAGTGATGGAGCACAGGCACACACATGGAATGTAGAAGTCTTGA
TTGACGTTCTTAAAGAACTGAATCCAAGTTTGAATTTCAAGGAAGTAACTTATGAACTGGACCATCCTGG
ATTTCAAATTCGTGACAGTAAAGGACTTCATAATGTGGTTTATGGCATTCAGAGGGGTTTGGGTATGGAA
GTGTTCCCAGTAGACCTCATATATAGACCTTGGAAACATGCTGAAGGCCAGCTCTCCTTCATTCAACATT
CCCTTATAAATCCAGAGATCTTCTGTTTTGCTGACTATCCCTGTCATACTGTTGCCACTGATATTCTGAA
AGCACCACCAGAGGATGACAATCGAGAAATTGCCACATGGAAGAGCTTGGATTTGATTGAATCTCTGCTG
AGGCTTGCAGAGGTTGGGCAGTATGAGCAAGTCAAACAGCTCTTCAGCTTCCCTATCAAACACTGTCCAG
ACATGCTGGTATTGGCCTTACTACAAATTAACACCTCTTGGCATACCTTGCGCCATGAACTTATCTCCAC
TCTGATGCCAATTTTCCTTGGAAACCATCCTAACTCAGCTATTATTTTGCACTATGCATGGCATGGGCAG
GGACAGTCTCCCTCAATTCGCCAACTTATCATGCATGCAATGGCAGAATGGTACATGAGAGGGGAGCAGT
ATGATCAGGCCAAATTGTCTCGAATACTTGATGTGGCCCAGGACTTGAAGGCCTTGTCAATGCTGCTAAA
TGGTACTCCATTTGCCTTTGTTATTGACCTTGCTGCACTTGCTTCACGTCGTGAATACCTCAAACTTGAT
AAGTGGCTCACAGATAAAATTCGAGAGCATGGGGAGCCTTTTATCCAGGCGTGTATGACTTTTTTAAAGA
GACGGTGTCCTTCTATTTTGGGCGGACTTGCCCCAGAAAAAGACCAGCCCAAAAGTGCTCAACTTCCTCC
AGAAACTTTGGCGACAATGTTGGCCTGTCTGCAAGCTTGTGCAGGGAGTGTTTCTCAGGAGCTATCAGAA
ACTATCCTCACCATGGTAGCCAATTGCAGTAATGTTATGAATAAGGCCAGACAACCACCACCTGGAGTTA
TGCCAAAAGGACGTCCTCCTAGTGCTAGCAGCTTAGATGCCATTTCTCCTGTTCAGATTGACCCTCTTGC
TGGAATGACATCTCTTAGTATAGGTGGTTCAGCTGCCCCTCACACCCAGAGTATGCAGGGTTTTCCTCCA
AATTTGGGTTCTGCATTCAGTACCCCTCAGTCACCAGCAAAAGCATTTCCACCCCTTTCAACCCCCAATC
AGACCACTGCATTCAGTGGTATTGGAGGACTTTCATCACAGCTTCCAGTAGGTGGTCTTGGCACAGGCAG
CCTGACTGGTATAGGAACTGGTGCTCTTGGACTCCCTGCAGTGAATAACGACCCTTTTGTACAGAGGAAA
CTGGGCACCTCTGGACTGAATCAGCCTACATTCCAGCAGACGGACTTGTCTCAGGTGTGGCCAGAGGCAA
ACCAGCACTTTAGTAAAGAGATAGATGATGAAGCAAACAGCTATTTCCAGCGAATATATAATCATCCACC
ACATCCAACCATGTCTGTTGATGAGGTATTAGAAATGCTGCAGAGATTTAAAGACTCTACTATAAAGAGG
GAACGAGAAGTATTTAACTGTATGCTAAGGAACTTGTTTGAAGAATATCGTTTTTTTCCCCAGTATCCTG
ATAAAGAGTTACATATAACAGCCTGCCTATTTGGTGGTATAATTGAGAAAGGACTGGTCACTTACATGGC
ACTAGGTCTGGCTCTACGATATGTTCTTGAAGCCTTACGCAAGCCTTTTGGATCCAAAATGTATTATTTC
GGGATTGCTGCACTAGATAGATTTAAAAACAGATTGAAGGACTATCCCCAGTATTGTCAGCATTTGGCTT
CTATCAGTCACTTTATGCAATTTCCACATCATTTACAGGAGTATATTGAGTATGGACAGCAGTCTAGAGA
TCCTCCTGTGAAAATGCAAGGCTCTATCACAACCCCTGGAAGTATTGCACTGGCTCAGGCCCAGGCTCAG
GCCCAGGTTCCAGCAAAAGCTCCTCTTGCTGGTCAAGTTAGCACTATGGTAACCACCTCAACAACTACCA
CTGTTGCTAAAACGGTTACGGTCACCAGGCCAACTGGAGTCAGCTTTAAGAAAGATGTGCCACCTTCTAT
TAATACTACAAATATAGATACGTTGCTTGTGGCCACAGATCAAACTGAGAGAATTGTGGAGCCCCCAGAA
AATATCCAGGAGAAAATTGCTTTTATTTTCAATAATCTCTCACAGTCAAATATGACACAAAAGGTTGAAG
AGCTAAAGGAAACGGTGAAAGAAGAATTTATGCCTTGGGTTTCACAGTATCTGGTTATGAAGAGAGTCAG
TATTGAGCCAAACTTTCATAGCCTGTATTCAAACTTCCTTGACACGCTGAAGAATCCTGAATTTAACAAG
ATGGTTCTGAATGAGACCTACAGAAACATTAAAGTGCTCCTGACCTCTGATAAAGCTGCAGCCAATTTCT
CAGATCGTTCTTTGCTGAAGAACTTGGGACATTGGCTAGGAATGATCACATTAGCTAAAAACAAACCCAT
CTTACACACTGACTTGGATGTGAAATCATTGCTGCTAGAGGCTTATGTTAAAGGACAACAAGAATTGCTC
TATGTAGTGCCCTTTGTTGCCAAAGTCTTAGAATCTAGCATTCGTAGTGTGGTTTTTAGGCCACCAAACC
CTTGGACAATGGCAATTATGAATGTATTAGCTGAGCTACATCAGGAGCATGACTTAAAGTTAAACTTGAA
GTTTGAAATCGAGGTTCTCTGCAAGAACCTTGCATTAGACATCAATGAGCTAAAACCTGGAAACCTCCTA
AAGGATAAAGATCGCCTGAAGAATTTAGATGAGCAACTCTCTGCTCCAAAGAAAGATGTCAAGCAGCCAG
AAGAACTCCCTCCCATCACAACCACAACAACTTCTACTACACCAGCTACCAACACCACTTGTACAGCCAC
GGTTCCACCACAGCCACAGTACAGCTACCACGACATCAATGTCTATTCCCTTGCGGGCTTGGCACCACAC
ATTACTCTAAATCCAACAATTCCCTTGTTTCAGGCCCATCCACAGTTGAAGCAGTGTGTGCGTCAGGCAA
TTGAACGGGCTGTCCAGGAGCTGGTCCATCCTGTGGTGGATCGATCAATTAAGATTGCCATGACTACTTG
TGAGCAAATAGTCAGGAAGGATTTTGCCCTGGATTCGGAGGAATCTCGAATGCGAATAGCAGCTCATCAC
ATGATGCGTAACTTGACAGCTGGAATGGCTATGATTACATGCAGGGAACCTTTGCTCATGAGCATATCTA
CCAACTTAAAAAACAGTTTTGCCTCAGCCCTTCGTACTGCTTCCCCACAACAAAGAGAAATGATGGATCA
GGCAGCTGCTCAATTAGCTCAGGACAATTGTGAGTTGGCTTGCTGTTTTATTCAGAAGACTGCAGTAGAA
AAAGCAGGCCCTGAGATGGACAAGAGATTAGCAACTGAATTTGAGCTGAGAAAACATGCTAGGCAAGAAG
GACGCAGATACTGTGATCCTGTTGTTTTAACATATCAAGCTGAACGGATGCCAGAGCAAATCAGGCTGAA
AGTTGGTGGTGTGGACCCAAAGCAGTTGGCTGTTTACGAAGAGTTTGCACGCAATGTTCCTGGCTTCTTA
CCTACAAATGACTTAAGTCAGCCCACGGGATTTTTAGCCCAGCCCATGAAGCAAGCTTGGGCAACAGATG
ATGTAGCTCAGATTTATGATAAGTGTATTACAGAACTGGAGCAACATCTACATGCCATCCCACCAACTTT
GGCCATGAACCCTCAAGCTCAGGCTCTTCGAAGTCTCTTGGAGGTTGTAGTTTTATCTCGAAACTCTCGG
GATGCCATAGCTGCTCTTGGATTGCTCCAAAAGGCTGTAGAGGGCTTACTAGATGCCACAAGTGGTGCTG
ATGCTGACCTTCTGCTGCGCTACAGGGAATGCCACCTCTTGGTCCTAAAAGCTCTGCAGGATGGCCGGGC
ATATGGGTCTCCATGGTGCAACAAACAGATCACAAGGTGCCTAATTGAATGTCGAGATGAATATAAATAT
AATGTGGAGGCTGTGGAGCTGCTAATTCGCAATCATTTGGTTAATATGCAGCAGTATGATCTTCACCTAG
CGCAGTCAATGGAGAATGGCTTAAACTACATGGCTGTGGCATTTGCTATGCAGTTAGTAAAAATCCTGCT
GGTGGATGAAAGGAGTGTTGCTCATGTTACTGAGGCAGATCTGTTCCACACCATTGAAACCCTCATGAGG
ATTAATGCTCATTCCAGAGGCAATGCTCCAGAAGGATTGCCCCAGCTGATGGAAGTAGTGCGATCCAACT
ATGAAGCAATGATTGATCGTGCTCATGGAGGCCCAAACTTTATGATGCATTCTGGGATCTCTCAAGCCTC
AGAGTATGATAGTGCCTTTCCAAGAAACATGAGGCTCCCCGACCCATTCACTCCTAATCTAAAGGTGGAC
ATGTTGAGTGAAATTAACATTGCTCCCCGGATTCTCACCAATTTCACTGGAGTAATGCCACCTCAGTTCA
AAAAGGATTTGGATTCCTATCTTAAAACTCGATCACCAGTCACTTTCCTGTCTGATCTGCGCAGCAACCT
ACAGGTATCCAATGAACCTGGGAATCGCTACAACCTCCAGCTCATCAATGCACTGGTGCTCTATGTCGGG
ACTCAGGCCATTGCGCACATCCACAACAAGGGCAGCACACCTTCAATGAGCACCATCACTCACTCAGCAC
ACATGGATATCTTCCAGAATTTGGCTGTGGACTTGGACACTGAGGGTCGCTATCTCTTTTTGAATGCAAT
TGCAAATCAGCTCCGGTACCCAAATAGCCACACTCACTACTTCAGTTGCACCATGCTGTACCTTTTTGCA
GAGGCCAATACGGAAGCCATCCAAGAACAGATCACAAGAGTTCTCTTGGAACGGTTGATTGTAAATAGGC
CACATCCTTGGGGTCTTCTTATTACCTTCATTGAGCTGATTAAAAACCCAGCGTTTAAGTTCTGGAACCA
TGAATTTGTACACTGTGCCCCAGAAATCGAAAAGTTATTCCAGTCGGTCGCACAGTGCTGCATGGGACAG
AAGCAGGCCCAGCAAGTAATGGAAGGGACAGGTGCCAGTTAGCCGCGGGCCCGGGATCCACCGGATCTAG
ATAACTGATCATAATCAGCCATACCACATTTGTAGAGGTTTTACTTGCTTTAAAAAACCTCCCACACCTC
CCCCTGAACCTGAAACATAAAATGAATGCAATTGTTGTTGTTAACTTGTTTATTGCAGCTTATAATGGTT
ACAAATAAAGCAATAGCATCACAAATTTCACAAATAAAGCATTTTTTTCACTGCATTCTAGTTGTGGTTT
GTCCAAACTCATCAATGTATCTTAACGCGTAAATTGTAAGCGTTAATATTTTGTTAAAATTCGCGTTAAA
TTTTTGTTAAATCAGCTCATTTTTTAACCAATAGGCCGAAATCGGCAAAATCCCTTATAAATCAAAAGAA
TAGACCGAGATAGGGT
[37 nt withheld, positions 7437-7473]
AAAGAACGTGGACTCCAACGTCAAAGG
[49 nt withheld, positions 7501-7549]
T
[91 nt withheld, positions 7551-7641]
G
[124 nt withheld, positions 7643-7766]
CAGGTGGCACTTTTCGGGGAAATGTGCGCGGAACCCCTATTTGTTTATTTTTCTAAATACATTCAAATAT
GTATCCGCTCATGAGACAATAACCCTGATAAATGCTTCAATAATATTGAAAAAGGAAGAGTCCTGAGGCG
GAAAGAACCAGCTGTGGAATGTGTGTCAGTTAGGGTGTGGAAAGTCCCCAGGCTCCCCAGCAGGCAGAAG
TATGCAAAGCATGCATCTCAATTAGTCAGCAACCAGGTGTGGAAAGTCCCCAGGCTCCCCAGCAGGCAGA
AGTATGCAAAGCATGCATCTCAATTAGTCAGCAACCATAGTCCCGCCCCTAACTCCGCCCATCCCGCCCC
TAACTCCGCCCAGTTCCGCCCATTCTCCGCCCCATGGCTGACTAATTTTTTTTATTTATGCAGAGGCCGA
GGCCGCCTCGGCCTCTGAGCTATTCCAGAAGTAGTGAGGAGGCTTTTTTGGAGGCCTAGGCTTTTGCAAA
GATCGATCAAGAGACAGGATGAGGATCGTTTCGCATGATTGAACAAGATGGATTGCACGCAGGTTCTCCG
GCCGCTTGGGTGGAGAGGCTATTCGGCTATGACTGGGCACAACAGACAATCGGCTGCTCTGATGCCGCCG
TGTTCCGGCTGTCAGCGCAGGGGCGCCCGGTTCTTTTTGTCAAGACCGACCTGTCCGGTGCCCTGAATGA
ACTGCAAGACGAGGCAGCGCGGCTATCGTGGCTGGCCACGACGGGCGTTCCTTGCGCAGCTGTGCTCGAC
GTTGTCACTGAAGCGGGAAGGGACTGGCTGCTATTGGGCGAAGTGCCGGGGCAGGATCTCCTGTCATCTC
ACCTTGCTCCTGCCGAGAAAGTATCCATCATGGCTGATGCAATGCGGCGGCTGCATACGCTTGATCCGGC
TACCTGCCCATTCGACCACCAAGCGAAACATCGCATCGAGCGAGCACGTACTCGGATGGAAGCCGGTCTT
GTCGATCAGGATGATCTGGACGAAGAGCATCAGGGGCTCGCGCCAGCCGAACTGTTCGCCAGGCTCAAGG
CGAGCATGCCCGACGGCGAGGATCTCGTCGTGACCCATGGCGATGCCTGCTTGCCGAATATCATGGTGGA
AAATGGCCGCTTTTCTGGATTCATCGACTGTGGCCGGCTGGGTGTGGCGGACCGCTATCAGGACATAGCG
TTGGCTACCCGTGATATTGCTGAAGAGCTTGGCGGCGAATGGGCTGACCGCTTCCTCGTGCTTTACGGTA
TCGCCGCTCCCGATTCGCAGCGCATCGCCTTCTATCGCCTTCTTGACGAGTTCTTCTGAGCGGGACTCTG
GGGTTCGAAATGACCGACCAAGCGACGCCCAACCTGCCATCACGAGATTTCGATTCCACCGCCGCCTTCT
ATGAAAGGTTGGGCTTCGGAATCGTTTTCCGGGACGCCGGCTGGATGATCCTCCAGCGCGGGGATCTCAT
GCTGGAGTTCTTCGCCCACCCTAGGGGGAGGCTAACTGAAACACGGAAGGAGACAATACCGGAAGGAACC
CGCGCTATGACGGCAATAAAAAGACAGAATAAAACGCACGGTGTTGGGTCGTTTGTTCATAAACGCGGGG
TTCGGTCCCAGGGCTGGCACTCTGTCGATACCCCACCGAGACCCCATTGGGGCCAATACGCCCGCGTTTC
TTCCTTTTCCCCACCCCACCCCCCAAGTTCGGGTGAAGGCCCAGGGCTCGCAGCCAACGTCGGGGCGGCA
GGCCCTGCCATAGCCTCAGGTTACTCATATATACTTTAGATTGATTTAAAACTTCATTTTTAATTTAAAA
GGATCTAGGTGAAGATCCTTTTTGATAATCTCATGACCAAAATCCCTTAACGTGAGTTTTCGTTCCACTG
AGCGTCAGACCCCGTAGAAAAGATCAAAGGATCTTCTTGAGATCCTTTTTTTCTGCGCGTAATCTGCTGC
TTGCAAACAAAAAAACCACCGCTACCAGCGGTGGTTTGTTTGCCGGATCAAGAGCTACCAACTCTTTTTC
CGAAGGTAACTGGCTTCAGCAGAGCGCAGATACCAAATACTGTCCTTCTAGTGTAGCCGTAGTTAGGCCA
CCACTTCAAGAACTCTGTAGCACCGCCTACATACCTCGCTCTGCTAATCCTGTTACCAGTGGCTGCTGCC
AGTGGCGATAAGTCGTGTCTTACCGGGTTGGACTCAAGACGATAGTTACCGGATAAGGCGCAGCGGTCGG
GCTGAACGGGGGGTTCGTGCACACAGCCCAGCTTGGAGCGAACGACCTACACCGAACTGAGATACCTACA
GCGTGAGCTATGAGAAAGCGCCACGCTTCCCGAAGGGAGAAAGGCGGACAGGTATCCGGTAAGCGGCAGG
GTCGGAACAGGAGAGCGCACGAGGGAGCTTCCAGGGGGAAACGCCTGGTATCTTTATAGTCCTGTCGGGT
TTCGCCACCTCTGACTTGAGCGTCGATTTTTGTGATGCTCGTCAGGGGGGCGGAGCCTATGGAAAAACGC
CAGCAACGCGGCCTTTTTACGGTTCCTGGCCTTTTGCTGGCCTTTTGCTCACATGTTCTTTCCTGCGTTA
TCCCCTGATTCTGTGGATAACCGTATTACCGCCATGCAT
